Addgene plasmid #30994: pNG10
Depositing lab: Adam Bogdanove & Daniel Voytas. Depositing organization: University of Minnesota. Publication: Efficient design and assembly of custom TALEN and other TAL effector-based constructs for DNA targeting. Cermak T, Doyle EL, Christian M, Wang L, Zhang Y, Schmidt C, Baller JA, Somia NV, Bogdanove AJ, Voytas DF. Nucleic Acids Res. 2011 Jul;39(12):e82. doi: 10.1093/nar/gkr218 PubMed 21493687.
Backbone
  Vector backbone: pTC14
  Backbone size w/o insert (bp): 2989
Growth in bacteria
  Bacterial resistance: Tetracycline, 10 μg/mL
  Growth temperature: 37°C
  Growth strain: DH5alpha
  Growth instructions: DH10B/LB+antibiotics
  Copy number: High Copy
Gene/Insert
  Gene/Insert name: repeat NG10
  Species: Xanthamonas oryzae
  Insert size (bp): 106
  Cloning method: Restriction Enzyme; 5′ cloning site XbaI (not destroyed); 3′ cloning site XhoI (not destroyed)
  Sequencing primers: 5′ pTC14_F2 (caagcctgattgggagaaaa)
Terms and licenses: Academic/Nonprofit Terms; Industry Terms: Not Available to Industry
How to cite: pNG10 was a gift from Adam Bogdanove & Daniel Voytas (Addgene plasmid # 30994 ; http://n2t.net/addgene:30994 ; RRID:Addgene_30994)
