[The description below was written by a language model from this plasmid's Addgene catalogue record and pLannotate feature annotations shown in this document.]
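Description:
pNG10 is a small (about 3.1 kb) bacterial cloning plasmid that serves as a module vector in a Golden Gate-style kit for assembling custom TAL effectors and TAL effector nucleases (TALENs). It is built on the pTC14 backbone and is propagated in E. coli at high copy from a ColE1/pUC-type origin. Selection is by tetracycline, through a tet promoter driving the TcR efflux protein gene. The feature table also picks up short fragments of lacI, a kanamycin resistance gene and an RSF origin, along with a T7 promoter and the rrnB T1 and T2 terminators. The fragments appear to be remnants of the backbone's construction rather than functional elements, and the terminators probably help insulate the cloning region from read-through transcription.

The payload is a single 106 bp TAL effector repeat derived from Xanthomonas oryzae, cloned between XbaI and XhoI sites that both remain intact. The automated annotation did not call this repeat as a feature, so its exact position is not shown in the table. By the naming convention of this plasmid series, "NG" denotes the repeat-variable diresidue, which in the TAL code is associated with recognition of thymine. The "10" indicates that the module is intended for the tenth position in an ordered repeat array. The record itself does not list the flanking type IIS sites or overhangs that would set this position.

The plasmid has no expression function of its own. It acts as a repeat donor that is combined with other position-specific modules to build arrays encoding DNA-binding domains of user-defined specificity, for targeted genome editing or other DNA-targeting applications.
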