Features (pLannotate 1.2.2; 10 found; start..end, strand, type, name):
      1..54      -  CDS            lacI (fragment): lac repressor; lacI; The lac repressor binds to the lac operator to inhibit transcription in E. coli. This inhibition can be relieved by adding lactose or isopropyl-β-D-thiogalactopyranoside (IPTG).
     56..180     -  rep_origin     RSF ori (fragment): Plasmids containing the RSF 1030 origin of replication can be propagated in E. coli cells that contain additional plasmids with compatible origins.
    196..224     +  promoter       tet promoter: E. coli promoter for tetracycline efflux protein gene
    272..1462    +  CDS            TcR: tetracycline efflux protein; tet; confers resistance to tetracycline
   1560..1634    +  CDS            KanR (fragment): aminoglycoside phosphotransferase; aphA-3; confers resistance to kanamycin
   1637..1655    -  promoter       T7 promoter: promoter for bacteriophage T7 RNA polymerase
   1950..2538    +  rep_origin     ori: high-copy-number ColE1/pMB1/pBR322/pUC origin of replication
   2721..2813    +  CDS            lacI (fragment): lac repressor; lacI; The lac repressor binds to the lac operator to inhibit transcription in E. coli. This inhibition can be relieved by adding lactose or isopropyl-β-D-thiogalactopyranoside (IPTG).
   2868..2895    -  terminator     rrnB T2 terminator: transcription terminator T2 from the E. coli rrnB gene
   3027..3070    +  terminator     rrnB T1 terminator: Escherichia coli rrnB; transcription terminator T1 from the E. coli rrnB gene
>Addgene plasmid #30994 | pNG10 | depositor full sequence | sequence record 14240 | Author sequence
CTGCATTAATGAATCGGCCAACGCGCGGGGAGAGGCGGTTTGCGTATTGGGCGCTCTTCCGCTTCCTCGC
TCACTGACTCGCTGCGCTCGGTCGTTCGGCTGCGGCGAGCGGTATCAGCTCACTCAAAGGCGGTAATACG
GTTATCCACAGAATCAGGGGATAACGCAGGAAAGAACATGAATTAATTCTCATGTTTGACAGCTTATCAT
CGATTAGCTTTAATGCGGTAGTTTATCACAGTTAAATTGCTAACGCAGTCAGGCACCGTGTATGAAATCT
AACAATGCGCTCATCGTCATCCTCGGCACCGTCACCCTGGATGCTGTAGGCATAGGCTTGGTTATGCCGG
TACTGCCGGGCCTCTTGCGGGATATCGTCCATTCCGACAGCATCGCCAGTCACTATGGCGTGCTGCTAGC
GCTATATGCGTTGATGCAATTTCTATGCGCACCCGTTCTCGGAGCACTGTCCGACCGCTTTGGCCGCCGC
CCAGTCCTGCTCGCTTCGCTACTTGGAGCCACTATCGACTACGCGATCATGGCGACCACACCCGTCCTGT
GGATTCTCTACGCCGGACGCATCGTGGCCGGCATCACCGGCGCCACAGGTGCGGTTGCTGGCGCCTATAT
CGCCGACATCACCGATGGGGAAGATCGGGCTCGCCACTTCGGGCTCATGAGCGCTTGTTTCGGCGTGGGT
ATGGTGGCAGGCCCCGTGGCCGGGGGACTGTTGGGCGCCATCTCCTTACATGCACCATTCCTTGCGGCGG
CGGTGCTCAACGGCCTCAACCTACTACTGGGCTGCTTCCTAATGCAGGAGTCGCATAAGGGAGAGCGCCG
ACCCATGCCCTTGAGAGCCTTCAACCCAGTCAGCTCCTTCCGGTGGGCGCGGGGCATGACTATCGTCGCC
GCACTTATGACTGTCTTCTTTATCATGCAACTCGTAGGACAGGTGCCGGCAGCGCTCTGGGTCATTTTCG
GCGAGGACCGCTTTCGCTGGAGCGCGACGATGATCGGCCTGTCGCTTGCGGTATTCGGAATCTTGCACGC
CCTCGCTCAAGCCTTCGTCACTGGTCCCGCCACCAAACGTTTCGGCGAGAAGCAGGCCATTATCGCCGGC
ATGGCGGCCGACGCGCTGGGCTACGTCTTGCTGGCGTTCGCGACGCGAGGCTGGATGGCCTTCCCCATTA
TGATTCTTCTCGCTTCCGGCGGCATCGGGATGCCCGCGTTGCAGGCCATGCTGTCCAGGCAGGTAGATGA
CGACCATCAGGGACAGCTTCAAGGATCGCTCGCGGCTCTTACCAGCCTAACTTCGATCATTGGACCGCTG
ATCGTCACGGCGATTTATGCCGCCTCGGCGAGCACATGGAACGGGTTGGCATGGATTGTAGGCGCCGCCC
TATACCTTGTCTGCCTCCCCGCGTTGCGTCGCGGTGCATGGAGCCGGGCCACCTCGACCTGAATGGAAGC
CGGCGGCACCTCGCTAACGGATTCACCACTCCAAGAATTGGAGCCAATCAATTCTTGCGGAGAACTGTGA
ATGCGCAAACCAACCCTTGATCGGGGAAGAACAGTATGTCGAGCTATTTTTTGACTTACTGGGGATCAAG
CCTGATTGGGAGAAAATAAAATATCCCCTATAGTGAGTCGTATTACATGGTCATAGCTGTTTCCTGGCAG
CTCTGGCCCGTGTCTCAAAATCTCTGATGTTACATTGCACAAGATAAAAATATATCATCATGCCTCCTCT
AGAGGTCTCCGCTCGAAACGGTGCAGCGGCTGTTGCCGGTGCTGTGCCAGGACCATGGCCTGACCCCGGA
CCAAGTGGTGGCTATCGCCAGCAACGGTGGCGGGAGACCCTCGAGCCACCCATGACCAAAATCCCTTAAC
GTGAGTTACGCGTCGTTCCACTGAGCGTCAGACCCCGTAGAAAAGATCAAAGGATCTTCTTGAGATCCTT
TTTTTCTGCGCGTAATCTGCTGCTTGCAAACAAAAAAACCACCGCTACCAGCGGTGGTTTGTTTGCCGGA
TCAAGAGCTACCAACTCTTTTTCCGAAGGTAACTGGCTTCAGCAGAGCGCAGATACCAAATACTGTTCTT
CTAGTGTAGCCGTAGTTAGGCCACCACTTCAAGAACTCTGTAGCACCGCCTACATACCTCGCTCTGCTAA
TCCTGTTACCAGTGGCTGCTGCCAGTGGCGATAAGTCGTGTCTTACCGGGTTGGACTCAAGACGATAGTT
ACCGGATAAGGCGCAGCGGTCGGGCTGAACGGGGGGTTCGTGCACACAGCCCAGCTTGGAGCGAACGACC
TACACCGAACTGAGATACCTACAGCGTGAGCTATGAGAAAGCGCCACGCTTCCCGAAGGGAGAAAGGCGG
ACAGGTATCCGGTAAGCGGCAGGGTCGGAACAGGAGAGCGCACGAGGGAGCTTCCAGGGGGAAACGCCTG
GTATCTTTATAGTCCTGTCGGGTTTCGCCACCTCTGACTTGAGCGTCGATTTTTGTGATGCTCGTCAGGG
GGGCGGAGCCTATGGAAAAACGCCAGCAACGCGGCCTTTTTACGGTTCCTGGCCTTTTGCTGGCCTTTTG
CTCACATGTTCTTTCCTGCGTTATCCCCTGATTCTGTGGATAACCGTATTACCGCCTTTGAGTGAGCTGA
TACCGCTCGCCGCAGCCGAACGACCGAGCGCAGCGAGTCAGTGAGCGAGGAAGCGGAAGAGCGCCCAATA
CGCAAACCGCCTCTCCCCGCGCGTTGGCCGATTCATTAATGCAGCTGGCACGACAGGTTTCCCGACTGGA
AAGCGGGCAGTGAGCGCAACGCAATTAATACGCGTACCGCTAGCCAGGAAGAGTTTGTAGAAACGCAAAA
AGGCCATCCGTCAGGATGGCCTTCTGCTTAGTTTGATGCCTGGCAGTTTATGGCGGGCGTCCTGCCCGCC
ACCCTCCGGGCCGTTGCTTCACAACGTTCAAATCCGCTCCCGGCGGATTTGTCCTACTCAGGAGAGCGTT
CACCGACAAACAACAGATAAAACGAAAGGCCCAGTCTTCCGACTGAGCCTTTCGTTTTATTTGATGCCTG
GCAGTTCCCTACTCTCGCGTT
