>Addgene plasmid #30994 | pNG10 | addgene partial sequence | sequence record 35590 | 30994 with pTC14_F2 (caagcctgattgggagaaaa)
TAGCTGTTTCCTGGCAGCTCTGGCCCGTGTCTCAAAATCTCTGATGTTACATTGCACAAGATAAAAATAT
ATCATCATGCCTCCTCTAGAGGTCTCCGCTCGAAACGGTGCAGCGGCTGTTGCCGGTGCTGTGCCAGGAC
CATGGCCTGACCCCGGACCAAGTGGTGGCTATCGCCAGCAACGGTGGCGGGAGACCCTCGAGCCACCCAT
GACCAAAATCCCTTAACGTGAGTTACGCGTCGTTCCACTGAGCGTCAGACCCCGTAGAAAAGATCAAAGG
ATCTTCTTGAGATCCTTTTTTTCTGCGCGTAATCTGCTGCTTGCAAACAAAAAAACCACCGCTACCAGCG
GTGGTTTGTTTGCCGGATCAAGAGCTACCAACTCTTTTTCCGAAGGTAACTGGCTTCAGCAGAGCGCAGA
TACCAAATACTGTTCTTCTAGTGTAGCCGTAGTTAGGCCACCACTTCAAGAACTCTGTAGCACCGCCTAC
ATACCTCGCTCTGCTAATCCTGTTACCAGTGGCTGCTGCCAGTGGCGATAAGTCGTGTCTTACCGGGTTG
GACTCAAGACGATAGTTACCGGATAAGGCGCAGCGGTCGGGCTGAACGGGGGGTTCGTGCACACAGCCCA
GCTTGGAGCGAACGACCTACACCGAACTGAGATACCTACAGCGTGAGCTATGAGAAAGCGCCACGCTTCC
CGAAGGGAGAAAGGCGGACAGGTATCCGGTAAGCGGCAGGGTCGGAACAGGAGAGCGCACGAGGGAGCTT
CC
